Addgene plasmid #177825: pMax_GFP
Purpose: Host Cell Reactivation (HCR) control GFP plasmid (pMax backbone)
Depositing lab: Zachary Nagel & Leona Samson. Publication: Multiplexed DNA repair assays for multiple lesions and multiple doses via transcription inhibition and transcriptional mutagenesis. Nagel ZD, Margulies CM, Chaim IA, McRee SK, Mazzucato P, Ahmad A, Abo RP, Butty VL, Forget AL, Samson LD. Proc Natl Acad Sci U S A. 2014 May 6;111(18):E1823-32. doi: 10.1073/pnas.1401182111. Epub 2014 Apr 22. PubMed 24757057.
Backbone
  Vector backbone: pMax
  Vector type: Mammalian Expression
Growth in bacteria
  Bacterial resistance: Kanamycin, 50 μg/mL
  Growth temperature: 37°C
  Growth strain: DH5alpha
  Copy number: High Copy
Gene/Insert
  Gene/Insert name: GFP
  Species: Synthetic
  Insert size (bp): 720
  Promoter: CMV
  Cloning method: Ligation Independent Cloning
  Sequencing primers: 5′ CGCAAATGGGCGGTAGGCGTG; 3′ GCAATAGCATCACAAATTTCACA
Terms and licenses: Academic/Nonprofit Terms; Industry Terms: Not Available to Industry
Depositor comments: For more information, see Piett, Pecen et al. 2021 Nat Protoc. (doi: 10.1038/s41596-021-00577-3).
How to cite: pMax_GFP was a gift from Zachary Nagel & Leona Samson (Addgene plasmid # 177825 ; http://n2t.net/addgene:177825 ; RRID:Addgene_177825)
