[The description below was written by a language model from this plasmid's Addgene catalogue record and pLannotate feature annotations shown in this document.]
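Description:
pMax_GFP is a compact (about 3.5 kb) mammalian expression plasmid built on the pMax backbone that drives constitutive expression of a green fluorescent protein. It is propagated in E. coli as a high-copy plasmid through a ColE1/pUC-type origin of replication and selected with kanamycin. Resistance comes from the Tn5 aminoglycoside phosphotransferase gene (NeoR/KanR), which sits immediately downstream of a short fragment of the bla (AmpR) promoter. No eukaryotic promoter is annotated upstream of this marker, so the record supports bacterial selection but does not indicate use for G418 selection in mammalian cells.

The expression cassette consists of the human cytomegalovirus immediate-early enhancer and promoter, followed by a chimeric β-globin/immunoglobulin heavy-chain intron, which typically improves transcript processing and expression. Next comes the roughly 720 bp GFP open reading frame, identified by the annotation as EGFP. Transcripts are terminated by an SV40 polyadenylation signal. The adjacent short "large T antigen" fragment is most likely just part of the SV40 sequence surrounding that signal rather than a functional coding element. No tags, recombinase sites or viral packaging elements are annotated.

The plasmid is described as the GFP control reporter for host cell reactivation (HCR) assays. In these fluorescence-based multiplexed assays, reporter plasmids carrying defined DNA lesions are transfected into cells, and the recovery of reporter expression reflects the cells' DNA repair capacity. A control reporter on the same backbone serves as a reference in such experiments, for example to normalise for transfection efficiency. The record does not spell out its exact role beyond "control".
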