Features (pLannotate 1.2.2; 9 found; start..end, strand, type, name):
      3..380     +  enhancer       CMV enhancer: human cytomegalovirus immediate early enhancer
    382..581     +  promoter       CMV promoter: human cytomegalovirus (CMV) immediate early promoter
    676..808     +  intron         chimeric intron: chimera between introns from human β-globin and immunoglobulin heavy chain genes
    831..1547    +  CDS            EGFP: EGFP is a basic (constitutively fluorescent) green fluorescent protein published in 1996, derived from Aequorea victoria. It is reported to be a rapidly-maturing weak dimer with moderate acid sensitivity.
   1592..1673    -  polyA_signal   SV40 poly(A) signal: SV40 polyadenylation signal
   1696..1764    -  CDS            large T antigen (fragment): large T antigen from SV40 (simian virus 40)
   1871..2459    -  rep_origin     ori: high-copy-number ColE1/pMB1/pBR322/pUC origin of replication
   2540..3334    -  CDS            NeoR/KanR: aminoglycoside phosphotransferase from Tn5; aph(3')-II (or nptII); confers resistance to neomycin, kanamycin, and G418 (Geneticin®)
   3335..3361    -  promoter       AmpR promoter (fragment): bla
>Addgene plasmid #177825 | pMax_GFP | addgene full sequence | sequence record 348945 | Addgene NGS Result
GGCATTGATTATTGACTAGTTATTAATAGTAATCAATTACGGGGTCATTAGTTCATAGCCCATATATGGA
GTTCCGCGTTACATAACTTACGGTAAATGGCCCGCCTGGCTGACCGCCCAACGACCCCCGCCCATTGACG
TCAATAATGACGTATGTTCCCATAGTAACGCCAATAGGGACTTTCCATTGACGTCAATGGGTGGAGTATT
TACGGTAAACTGCCCACTTGGCAGTACATCAAGTGTATCATATGCCAAGTCCGCCCCCTATTGACGTCAA
TGACGGTAAATGGCCCGCCTGGCATTATGCCCAGTACATGACCTTACGGGACTTTCCTACTTGGCAGTAC
ATCTACGTATTAGTCATCGCTATTACCATGGTGATGCGGTTTTGGCAGTACACCAATGGGCGTGGATAGC
GGTTTGACTCACGGGGATTTCCAAGTCTCCACCCCATTGACGTCAATGGGAGTTTGTTTTGGCACCAAAA
TCAACGGGACTTTCCAAAATGTCGTAATAACCCCGCCCCGTTGACGCAAATGGGCGGTAGGCGTGTACGG
TGGGAGGTCTATATAAGCAGAGGTCGTTTAGTGAACCGTCAGATCACTAGTAGCTTTATTGCGGTAGTTT
ATCACAGTTAAATTGCTAACGCAGTCAGTGCTCGACTGATCACAGGTAAGTATCAAGGTTACAAGACAGG
TTTAAGGAGGCCAATAGAAACTGGGCTTGTCGAGACAGAGAAGATTCTTGCGTTTCTGATAGGCACCTAT
TGGTCTTACTGACATCCACTTTGCCTTTCTCTCCACAGGGGTACCGCTAGCGCTGCCACCATGGTGAGCA
AGGGCGAGGAGCTGTTCACCGGGGTGGTGCCCATCCTGGTCGAGCTGGACGGCGACGTAAACGGCCACAA
GTTCAGCGTGTCCGGCGAGGGCGAGGGCGATGCCACCTACGGCAAGCTGACCCTGAAGTTCATCTGCACC
ACCGGCAAGCTGCCCGTGCCCTGGCCCACCCTCGTGACCACCCTGACCTACGGCGTGCAGTGCTTCAGCC
GCTACCCCGACCACATGAAGCAGCACGACTTCTTCAAGTCCGCCATGCCCGAAGGCTACGTCCAGGAGCG
CACCATCTTCTTCAAGGACGACGGCAACTACAAGACCCGCGCCGAGGTGAAGTTCGAGGGCGACACCCTG
GTGAACCGCATCGAGCTGAAGGGCATCGACTTCAAGGAGGACGGCAACATCCTGGGGCACAAGCTGGAGT
ACAACTACAACAGCCACAACGTCTATATCATGGCCGACAAGCAGAAGAACGGCATCAAGGTGAACTTCAA
GATCCGCCACAACATCGAGGACGGCAGCGTGCAGCTCGCCGACCACTACCAGCAGAACACCCCCATCGGC
GACGGCCCCGTGCTGCTGCCCGACAACCACTACCTGAGCACCCAGTCCGCCCTGAGCAAAGACCCCAACG
AGAAGCGCGATCACATGGTCCTGCTGGAGTTCGTGACCGCCGCCGGGATCACTCTCGGCATGGACGAGCT
GTACAAGTGAAAGCTTGAGCTCGATGAGTTTGGACAAACCACAACTAGAATGCAGTGAAAAAAATGCTTT
ATTTGTGAAATTTGTGATGCTATTGCTTTATTTGTAACCATTATAAGCTGCAATAAACAAGTTAACAACA
ACAATTGCATTCATTTTATGTTTCAGGTTCAGGGGGAGGTGTGGGAGGTTTTTTAAAGCAAGTAAAACCT
CTACAAATGTGGTACTTAAGAGGGGGAGACCAAAGGGCGAGACGTTAAGGCCTCACGTGACATGTGAGCA
AAAGGCCAGCAAAAGGCCAGGAACCGTAAAAAGGCCGCGTTGCTGGCGTTTTTCCATAGGCTCCGCCCCC
CTGACGAGCATCACAAAAATCGACGCTCAAGTCAGAGGTGGCGAAACCCGACAGGACTATAAAGATACCA
GGCGTTTCCCCCTGGAAGCTCCCTCGTGCGCTCTCCTGTTCCGACCCTGCCGCTTACGGGATACCTGTCC
GCCTTTCTCCCTTCGGGAAGCGTGGCGCTTTCTCATAGCTCACGCTGTAGGTATCTCAGTTCGGTGTAGG
TCGTTCGCTCCAAGCTGGGCTGTGTGCACGAACCCCCCGTTCAGCCCGACCGCTGCGCCTTATCCGGTAA
CTATCGTCTTGAGTCCAACCCGGTAAGACACGACTTATCGCCACTGGCAGCAGCCACTGGTAACAGGATT
AGCAGAGCGAGGTATGTAGGCGGTGCTACAGAGTTCTTGAAGTGGTGGCCTAACTACGGCTACACTAGAA
GAACAGTATTTGGTATCTGCGCTCTGCTGAAGCCAGTTACCTTCGGAAAAAGAGTTGGTAGCTCTTGATC
CGGCAAACAAACCACCGCTGGTAGCGGTGGTTTTTTTGTTTGCAAGCAGCAGATTACGCGCAGAAAAAAA
GGATCTCAAGAAGATCCTTTGATCTTTTCTACGGGGTCTGACGCTCAGTGGAACGAAAACTCACGTTAAG
GGATTTTGGTCATGCCGTCTCAGAAGAACTCGTCAAGAAGGCGATAGAAGGCGATGCGCTGCGAATCGGG
AGCGGCGATACCGTAAAGCACGAGGAAGCGGTCAGCCCATTCGCCGCCAAGCTCTTCAGCAATATCACGG
GTAGCCAACGCTATGTCCTGATAGCGGTCCGCCACACCCAGCCGGCCACAGTCGATGAATCCAGAAAAGC
GGCCATTTTCCACCATGATATTCGGCAAGCAGGCATCGCCATGGGTCACGACGAGATCCTCGCCGTCGGG
CATGCTCGCCTTGAGCCTGGCGAACAGTTCGGCTGGCGCGAGCCCCTGATGCTCTTCGTCCAGATCATCC
TGATCGACAAGACCGGCTTCCATCCGAGTACGTGCTCTCTCGATGCGATGTTTCGCTTGGTGGTCGAATG
GGCAGGTAGCCGGATCAAGCGTATGCAGCCGCCGCATTGCATCAGCCATGATGGATACTTTCTCGGCAGG
AGCAAGGTGAGATGACAGGAGATCCTGCCCCGGCACTTCGCCCAATAGCAGCCAGTCCCTTCCCGCTTCA
GTGACAACGTCGAGTACAGCTGCGCAAGGAACGCCCGTCGTGGCCAGCCACGATAGCCGCGCTGCCTCGT
CTTGCAGTTCATTCAGGGCACCGGACAGGTCGGTCTTGACAAAAAGAACCGGGCGCCCCTGCGCTGACAG
CCGGAACACGGCGGCATCAGAGCAGCCGATTGTCTGTTGTGCCCAGTCATAGCCGAATAGCCTCTCCACC
CAAGCGGCCGGAGAACCTGCGTGCAATCCATCTTGTTCAATCATAATATTATTGAAGCATTTATCAGGGT
TCGTCTCGTCCCGGTCTCCTCCCATGCATGTCAATATTGGCCATTAGCCATATTATTCATTGGTTATATA
GCATAAATCAATATTGGCTATTGGCCATTGCATACGTTGTATCTATATCATAATATGTACATTTATATTG
GCTCATGTCCAATATGACCGCCATGTT
